>Addgene plasmid #232789 | MIC60-mCherry | addgene full sequence | sequence record 465251 | Addgene NGS Result
GCGGCTGCATACGCTTGATCCGGCTACCTGCCCATTCGACCACCAAGCGAAACATCGCATCGAGCGAGCA
CGTACTCGGATGGAAGCCGGTCTTGTCGATCAGGATGATCTGGACGAAGAGCATCAGGGGCTCGCGCCAG
CCGAACTGTTCGCCAGGCTCAAGGCGAGCATGCCCGACGGCGAGGATCTCGTCGTGACCCATGGCGATGC
CTGCTTGCCGAATATCATGGTGGAAAATGGCCGCTTTTCTGGATTCATCGACTGTGGCCGGCTGGGTGTG
GCGGACCGCTATCAGGACATAGCGTTGGCTACCCGTGATATTGCTGAAGAGCTTGGCGGCGAATGGGCTG
ACCGCTTCCTCGTGCTTTACGGTATCGCCGCTCCCGATTCGCAGCGCATCGCCTTCTATCGCCTTCTTGA
CGAGTTCTTCTGAGCGGGACTCTGGGGTTCGAAATGACCGACCAAGCGACGCCCAACCTGCCATCACGAG
ATTTCGATTCCACCGCCGCCTTCTATGAAAGGTTGGGCTTCGGAATCGTTTTCCGGGACGCCGGCTGGAT
GATCCTCCAGCGCGGGGATCTCATGCTGGAGTTCTTCGCCCACCCTAGGGGGAGGCTAACTGAAACACGG
AAGGAGACAATACCGGAAGGAACCCGCGCTATGACGGCAATAAAAAGACAGAATAAAACGCACGGTGTTG
GGTCGTTTGTTCATAAACGCGGGGTTCGGTCCCAGGGCTGGCACTCTGTCGATACCCCACCGAGACCCCA
TTGGGGCCAATACGCCCGCGTTTCTTCCTTTTCCCCACCCCACCCCCCAAGTTCGGGTGAAGGCCCAGGG
CTCGCAGCCAACGTCGGGGCGGCAGGCCCTGCCATAGCCTCAGGTTACTCATATATACTTTAGATTGATT
TAAAACTTCATTTTTAATTTAAAAGGATCTAGGTGAAGATCCTTTTTGATAATCTCATGACCAAAATCCC
TTAACGTGAGTTTTCGTTCCACTGAGCGTCAGACCCCGTAGAAAAGATCAAAGGATCTTCTTGAGATCCT
TTTTTTCTGCGCGTAATCTGCTGCTTGCAAACAAAAAAACCACCGCTACCAGCGGTGGTTTGTTTGCCGG
ATCAAGAGCTACCAACTCTTTTTCCGAAGGTAACTGGCTTCAGCAGAGCGCAGATACCAAATACTGTTCT
TCTAGTGTAGCCGTAGTTAGGCCACCACTTCAAGAACTCTGTAGCACCGCCTACATACCTCGCTCTGCTA
ATCCTGTTACCAGTGGCTGCTGCCAGTGGCGATAAGTCGTGTCTTACCGGGTTGGACTCAAGACGATAGT
TACCGGATAAGGCGCAGCGGTCGGGCTGAACGGGGGGTTCGTGCACACAGCCCAGCTTGGAGCGAACGAC
CTACACCGAACTGAGATACCTACAGCGTGAGCTATGAGAAAGCGCCACGCTTCCCGAAGGGAGAAAGGCG
GACAGGTATCCGGTAAGCGGCAGGGTCGGAACAGGAGAGCGCACGAGGGAGCTTCCAGGGGGAAACGCCT
GGTATCTTTATAGTCCTGTCGGGTTTCGCCACCTCTGACTTGAGCGTCGATTTTTGTGATGCTCGTCAGG
GGGGCGGAGCCTATGGAAAAACGCCAGCAACGCGGCCTTTTTACGGTTCCTGGCCTTTTGCTGGCCTTTT
GCTCACATGTTCTTTCCTGCGTTATCCCCTGATTCTGTGGATAACCGTATTACCGCCATGCATTAGTTAT
TAATAGTAATCAATTACGGGGTCATTAGTTCATAGCCCATATATGGAGTTCCGCGTTACATAACTTACGG
TAAATGGCCCGCCTGGCTGACCGCCCAACGACCCCCGCCCATTGACGTCAATAATGACGTATGTTCCCAT
AGTAACGCCAATAGGGACTTTCCATTGACGTCAATGGGTGGAGTATTTACGGTAAACTGCCCACTTGGCA
GTACATCAAGTGTATCATATGCCAAGTACGCCCCCTATTGACGTCAATGACGGTAAATGGCCCGCCTGGC
ATTATGCCCAGTACATGACCTTATGGGACTTTCCTACTTGGCAGTACATCTACGTATTAGTCATCGCTAT
TACCATGGTGATGCGGTTTTGGCAGTACATCAATGGGCGTGGATAGCGGTTTGACTCACGGGGATTTCCA
AGTCTCCACCCCATTGACGTCAATGGGAGTTTGTTTTGGCACCAAAATCAACGGGACTTTCCAAAATGTC
GTAACAACTCCGCCCCATTGACGCAAATGGGCGGTAGGCGTGTACGGTGGGAGGTCTATATAAGCAGAGC
TGGTTTAGTGAACCGTCAGATCCGCTAGCGCTACCGGACTCAGATCTCGAGATGCTGCGGGCCTGTCAGT
TATCGGGTGTGACCGCCGCCGCCCAGAGTTGTCTCTGTGGGAAGTTTGTCCTCCGTCCATTGCGACCATG
CCGCAGATACTCTACTTCAGGCAGCTCTGGGTTGACTACTGGCAAAATTGCTGGAGCTGGCCTTTTGTTT
GTTGGTGGAGGTATTGGTGGCACTATCCTATATGCCAAATGGGATTCCCATTTCCGGGAAAGTGTAGAGA
AAACCATACCTTACTCAGACAAACTCTTCGAGATGGTTCTTGGTCCTGCAGCTTATAATGTTCCATTGCC
AAAGAAATCGATTCAGTCGGGTCCACTAAAAATCTCTAGTGTATCAGAAGTAATGAAAGAATCTAAACAG
CCTGCCTCACAACTCCAAAAACAAAAGGGAGATACTCCAGCTTCAGCAACAGCACCTACAGAAGCGGCTC
AAATTATTTCTGCAGCAGGTGATACCCTGTCGGTCCCAGCCCCTGCAGTTCAGCCTGAGGAATCTTTAAA
AACTGATCACCCTGAAATTGGTGAAGGAAAACCCACACCTGCACTTTCAGAAGAAGCATCCTCATCTTCT
ATAAGGGAGCGACCACCTGAAGAAGTTGCAGCTCGCCTTGCACAACAGGAAAAACAAGAACAAGTTAAAA
TTGAGTCTCTAGCCAAGAGCTTAGAAGATGCTCTGAGGCAAACTGCAAGTGTCACTCTGCAGGCTATTGC
AGCTCAGAATGCTGCGGTCCAGGCTGTCAATGCACACTCCAACATATTGAAAGCCGCCATGGACAATTCT
GAGATTGCAGGCGAGAAGAAATCTGCTCAGTGGCGCACAGTGGAGGGTGCATTGAAGGAACGCAGAAAGG
CAGTAGATGAAGCTGCCGATGCCCTTCTCAAAGCCAAAGAAGAGTTAGAGAAGATGAAAAGTGTGATTGA
AAATGCAAAGAAAAAAGAGGTTGCTGGGGCCAAGCCTCATATAACTGCTGCAGAGGGTAAACTTCACAAC
ATGATAGTTGATCTGGATAATGTGGTCAAAAAGGTCCAAGCAGCTCAGTCTGAGGCTAAGGTTGTATCTC
AGTATCATGAGCTGGTGGTCCAAGCTCGGGATGACTTTAAACGAGAGCTGGACAGTATTACTCCAGAAGT
CCTTCCTGGGTGGAAAGGAATGAGTGTTTCAGACTTAGCTGACAAGCTCTCTACTGATGATCTGAACTCC
CTCATTGCTCATGCACATCGTCGTATTGATCAGCTGAACAGAGAGCTGGCAGAACAGAAGGCCACCGAAA
AGCAGCACATCACGTTAGCCTTGGAGAAACAAAAGCTGGAAGAAAAGCGGGCATTTGACTCTGCAGTAGC
AAAAGCATTAGAACATCACAGAAGTGAAATACAGGCTGAACAGGACAGAAAGATAGAAGAAGTCAGAGAT
GCCATGGAAAATGAAATGAGAACCCAGCTTCGCCGACAGGCAGCTGCCCACACTGATCACTTGCGAGATG
TCCTTAGGGTACAAGAACAGGAATTGAAGTCTGAATTTGAGCAGAACCTGTCTGAGAAACTCTCTGAACA
AGAATTACAATTTCGTCGTCTCAGTCAAGAGCAAGTTGACAACTTTACTCTGGATATAAATACTGCCTAT
GCCAGACTCAGAGGAATCGAACAGGCTGTTCAGAGCCATGCAGTTGCTGAAGAGGAAGCCAGAAAAGCCC
ACCAACTCTGGCTTTCAGTGGAGGCATTAAAGTACAGCATGAAGACCTCATCTGCAGAAACACCTACTAT
CCCGCTGGGTAGTGCGGTTGAGGCCATCAAAGCCAACTGTTCTGATAATGAATTCACCCAAGCTTTAACC
GCAGCTATCCCTCCAGAGTCCCTGACCCGTGGGGTGTACAGTGAAGAGACCCTTAGAGCCCGTTTCTATG
CTGTTCAAAAACTGGCCCGAAGGGTAGCAATGATTGATGAAACCAGAAATAGCTTGTACCAGTACTTCCT
CTCCTACCTACAGTCCCTGCTCCTATTCCCACCTCAGCAACTGAAGCCGCCCCCAGAGCTCTGCCCTGAG
GATATAAACACATTTAAATTACTGTCATATGCTTCCTATTGCATTGAGCATGGTGATCTGGAGCTAGCAG
CAAAGTTTGTCAATCAGCTGAAGGGGGAATCCAGACGAGTGGCACAGGACTGGCTGAAGGAAGCCCGAAT
GACCCTAGAAACGAAACAGATAGTGGAAATCCTGACAGCATATGCCAGCGCCGTAGGAATAGGAACCACT
CAGGTGCAGCCAGAGAAGCTTCGAATTCTGCAGTCGACGGTACCGCGGGCCCGGGATCCACCGGTCGCCA
CCATGGTGAGCAAGGGCGAGGAGGATAACATGGCCATCATCAAGGAGTTCATGCGCTTCAAGGTGCACAT
GGAGGGCTCCGTGAACGGCCACGAGTTCGAGATCGAGGGCGAGGGCGAGGGCCGCCCCTACGAGGGCACC
CAGACCGCCAAGCTGAAGGTGACCAAGGGTGGCCCCCTGCCCTTCGCCTGGGACATCCTGTCCCCTCAGT
TCATGTACGGCTCCAAGGCCTACGTGAAGCACCCCGCCGACATCCCCGACTACTTGAAGCTGTCCTTCCC
CGAGGGCTTCAAGTGGGAGCGCGTGATGAACTTCGAGGACGGCGGCGTGGTGACCGTGACCCAGGACTCC
TCCCTGCAGGACGGCGAGTTCATCTACAAGGTGAAGCTGCGCGGCACCAACTTCCCCTCCGACGGCCCCG
TAATGCAGAAGAAGACCATGGGCTGGGAGGCCTCCTCCGAGCGGATGTACCCCGAGGACGGCGCCCTGAA
GGGCGAGATCAAGCAGAGGCTGAAGCTGAAGGACGGCGGCCACTACGACGCTGAGGTCAAGACCACCTAC
AAGGCCAAGAAGCCCGTGCAGCTGCCCGGCGCCTACAACGTCAACATCAAGTTGGACATCACCTCCCACA
ACGAGGACTACACCATCGTGGAACAGTACGAACGCGCCGAGGGCCGCCACTCCACCGGCGGCATGGACGA
GCTGTACAAGTAAAGCGGCCGCGACTCTAGATCATAATCAGCCATACCACATTTGTAGAGGTTTTACTTG
CTTTAAAAAACCTCCCACACCTCCCCCTGAACCTGAAACATAAAATGAATGCAATTGTTGTTGTTAACTT
GTTTATTGCAGCTTATAATGGTTACAAATAAAGCAATAGCATCACAAATTTCACAAATAAAGCATTTTTT
TCACTGCATTCTAGTTGTGGTTTGTCCAAACTCATCAATGTATCTTAAGGCGTAAATTGTAAGCGTTAAT
ATTTTGTTAAAATTCGCGTTAAATTTTTGTTAAATCAGCTCATTTTTTAACCAATAGGCCGAAATCGGCA
AAATCCCTTATAAATCAAAAGAATAGACCGAGATAGGGT
[37 nt withheld, positions 5780-5816]
AAAGAACGTGGACTCCAACGTCAAAGG
[49 nt withheld, positions 5844-5892]
T
[91 nt withheld, positions 5894-5984]
G
[124 nt withheld, positions 5986-6109]
CAGGTGGCACTTTTCGGGGAAATGTGCGCGGAACCCCTATTTGTTTATTTTTCTAAATACATTCAAATAT
GTATCCGCTCATGAGACAATAACCCTGATAAATGCTTCAATAATATTGAAAAAGGAAGAGTCCTGAGGCG
GAAAGAACCAGCTGTGGAATGTGTGTCAGTTAGGGTGTGGAAAGTCCCCAGGCTCCCCAGCAGGCAGAAG
TATGCAAAGCATGCATCTCAATTAGTCAGCAACCAGGTGTGGAAAGTCCCCAGGCTCCCCAGCAGGCAGA
AGTATGCAAAGCATGCATCTCAATTAGTCAGCAACCATAGTCCCGCCCCTAACTCCGCCCATCCCGCCCC
TAACTCCGCCCAGTTCCGCCCATTCTCCGCCCCATGGCTGACTAATTTTTTTTATTTATGCAGAGGCCGA
GGCCGCCTCGGCCTCTGAGCTATTCCAGAAGTAGTGAGGAGGCTTTTTTGGAGGCCTAGGCTTTTGCAAA
GATCGATCAAGAGACAGGATGAGGATCGTTTCGCATGATTGAACAAGATGGATTGCACGCAGGTTCTCCG
GCCGCTTGGGTGGAGAGGCTATTCGGCTATGACTGGGCACAACAGACAATCGGCTGCTCTGATGCCGCCG
TGTTCCGGCTGTCAGCGCAGGGGCGCCCGGTTCTTTTTGTCAAGACCGACCTGTCCGGTGCCCTGAATGA
ACTGCAAGACGAGGCAGCGCGGCTATCGTGGCTGGCCACGACGGGCGTTCCTTGCGCAGCTGTGCTCGAC
GTTGTCACTGAAGCGGGAAGGGACTGGCTGCTATTGGGCGAAGTGCCGGGGCAGGATCTCCTGTCATCTC
ACCTTGCTCCTGCCGAGAAAGTATCCATCATGGCTGATGCAATGCG
Features (pLannotate 1.2.2; 16 found; start..end, strand, type, name):
    454..606     +  CDS            ble (fragment): BLE_KLEPN - Experimental evidence at protein level: Swiss-Prot protein existence level 1. Binding protein with a strong affinity to the bleomycin family of antibiotics. Binds to CL990; an antimitotic-antibiotic compound. From Klebsiella pneumoniae.
    665..712     +  polyA_signal   HSV TK poly(A) signal: herpes simplex virus thymidine kinase polyadenylation signal (Cole and Stacy, 1985)
    803..819     -  polyA_signal   bGH poly(A) signal (fragment): bovine growth hormone polyadenylation signal
   1041..1629    +  rep_origin     ori: high-copy-number ColE1/pMB1/pBR322/pUC origin of replication
   1804..2107    +  enhancer       CMV enhancer: human cytomegalovirus immediate early enhancer
   2108..2311    +  promoter       CMV promoter: human cytomegalovirus (CMV) immediate early promoter
   2334..2361    +  misc_feature   MCS (fragment): multiple cloning site
   2362..4635    +  CDS            IMMT: MIC60_HUMAN - Also known as HMP, MIC60, MINOS2. Experimental evidence at protein level: Swiss-Prot protein existence level 1. Component of the MICOS complex, a large protein complex of the mitochondrial inner membrane that plays crucial roles in the maintenance of crista junctions, inner membrane architecture, and formation of contact sites to the outer membrane. Plays an important role in the maintenance of the MICOS complex stability and the mitochondrial cristae morphology (PubMed:22114354, PubMed:25781180). From Homo sapiens (Human).
   4636..4679    +  misc_feature   MCS (fragment): multiple cloning site
   4693..5400    +  CDS            mCherry: mCherry is a basic (constitutively fluorescent) red fluorescent protein published in 2004, derived from Discosoma sp.. It is reported to be a very rapidly-maturing monomer with low acid sensitivity.
   5420..5503    +  CDS            large T antigen (fragment): large T antigen from SV40 (simian virus 40)
   5526..5647    +  polyA_signal   SV40 poly(A) signal: SV40 polyadenylation signal
   5681..6109    -  rep_origin     f1 ori (sequence partly withheld): f1 bacteriophage origin of replication; arrow indicates direction of (+) strand synthesis
   6136..6240    +  promoter       AmpR promoter: bla
   6242..6599    +  promoter       SV40 promoter: SV40 enhancer and early promoter
   6634..433     +  CDS            NeoR/KanR (across the origin): aminoglycoside phosphotransferase from Tn5; aph(3')-II (or nptII); confers resistance to neomycin, kanamycin, and G418 (Geneticin®)
