[The description below was written by a language model from this plasmid's Addgene catalogue record and pLannotate feature annotations shown in this document.]
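Description:
MIC60-mCherry is a mammalian expression plasmid built on the pmCherry N1 backbone that produces human MIC60 (IMMT) fused at its C terminus to the red fluorescent protein mCherry. The sequenced construct is about 7 kb. It is propagated in E. coli as a high-copy plasmid through a ColE1/pUC-type origin and is selected with kanamycin. Resistance comes from the Tn5 NeoR/KanR aminoglycoside phosphotransferase gene, which sits downstream of tandem bacterial (AmpR/bla) and SV40 early promoters and is terminated by the HSV TK polyadenylation signal. The same cassette can therefore also support G418 selection in mammalian cells. An f1 origin for single-stranded DNA production is also present. Short annotated fragments of ble, the bGH poly(A) signal and SV40 large T antigen look like backbone remnants or partial annotation matches rather than functional elements.

The expression cassette consists of the human CMV immediate-early enhancer and promoter, followed by the IMMT coding sequence, which was inserted by Gibson cloning between remnants of the multiple cloning site. A short linker derived from the MCS joins it to mCherry, and the SV40 polyadenylation signal ends the transcript. Placing the tag at the C terminus leaves the N terminus of MIC60 free, which is generally where mitochondrial targeting information lies. MIC60 is a core subunit of the MICOS complex of the mitochondrial inner membrane, which maintains crista junctions and cristae architecture. The fusion is suited to visualising MIC60 in transfected mammalian cells by fluorescence microscopy. The associated publication concerns mitochondrial Aurora kinase A and mitophagy, but the record does not describe the specific experiments in which the plasmid was used.
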