Addgene plasmid #232789: MIC60-mCherry
Purpose: Encodes an mCherry-tagged MIC60/IMMT
Depositing lab: Giulia Bertolin. Depositing organization: CNRS, Delegation Bretagne et Pays de la Loire. Publication: Mitochondrial Aurora kinase A induces mitophagy by interacting with MAP1LC3 and Prohibitin 2. Bertolin G, Alves-Guerra MC, Cheron A, Burel A, Prigent C, Le Borgne R, Tramier M. Life Sci Alliance. 2021 Apr 5;4(6):e202000806. doi: 10.26508/lsa.202000806. Print 2021 Jun. PubMed 33820826.
Backbone
  Vector backbone: pmCherry N1
  Vector type: Mammalian Expression
Growth in bacteria
  Bacterial resistance: Kanamycin, 50 μg/mL
  Growth temperature: 37°C
  Growth strain: DH5alpha
  Copy number: High Copy
Gene/Insert
  Gene/Insert name: MICOS complex subunit MIC60 (alt names: MIC60; IMMT)
  Species: H. sapiens (human)
  Entrez Gene: IMMT (a.k.a. HMP, MICOS60, MINOS2, Mic60, P87, P87/89, P89, PIG4, PIG52)
  Promoter: CMV
  Tag / fusion protein: mCherry (C terminal on backbone)
  Cloning method: Gibson Cloning
  Sequencing primers: 5′ CMV
Terms and licenses: Academic/Nonprofit Terms; Industry Terms: Not Available to Industry
How to cite: MIC60-mCherry was a gift from Giulia Bertolin (Addgene plasmid # 232789 ; http://n2t.net/addgene:232789 ; RRID:Addgene_232789)
